Addgene plasmid #133868: pJFRC-nSyb-IVS-PhiC31
Purpose: Replace the Nsyb promoter to express PhiC31 under the control of any promoter of interest.
Depositing lab: Tom Clandinin. Depositing organization: Stanford University. Publication: SPARC enables genetic manipulation of precise proportions of cells. Isaacman-Beck J, Paik KC, Wienecke CFR, Yang HH, Fisher YE, Wang IE, Ishida IG, Maimon G, Wilson RI, Clandinin TR. Nat Neurosci. 2020 Sep;23(9):1168-1175. doi: 10.1038/s41593-020-0668-9. Epub 2020 Jul 20. PubMed 32690967.
Backbone
  Vector backbone: pJFRC7
  Backbone manufacturer: Janelia
  Total vector size (bp): 11147
  Vector type: Insect Expression
Growth in bacteria
  Bacterial resistance: Ampicillin, 100 μg/mL
  Growth temperature: 37°C
  Growth strain: DH5alpha
  Copy number: High Copy
Gene/Insert
  Gene/Insert name: PhiC31 Recombinase
  Insert size (bp): 1842
  Entrez Gene: int (a.k.a. phiC31p51)
Terms and licenses: Academic/Nonprofit Terms; Industry Terms: Not Available to Industry
How to cite: pJFRC-nSyb-IVS-PhiC31 was a gift from Tom Clandinin (Addgene plasmid # 133868 ; http://n2t.net/addgene:133868 ; RRID:Addgene_133868)
