[The description below was written by a language model from this plasmid's Addgene catalogue record and the feature table of its GenBank file.]
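Description:
pJFRC-nSyb-IVS-PhiC31 is an 11,147 bp insect expression plasmid built on the Janelia pJFRC7 backbone, intended for making transgenic Drosophila that express the PhiC31 serine integrase. It is maintained in E. coli as a high-copy plasmid under ampicillin selection. The replication origin, resistance gene and any fly transformation elements inherited from pJFRC7 are not annotated in the feature table, which covers only the expression cassette between roughly positions 6,500 and 10,350. The GenBank locus name still reflects the parental pJFRC7-20XUAS plasmid, and the record is written as linear.

The annotated cassette begins with a short remnant of an hsp70 promoter, followed by about 1.9 kb of the neuronal Synaptobrevin (nSyb) promoter, a pan-neuronal regulatory sequence taken from an earlier synaptobrevin driver construct. A gap of under 100 bp separates the promoter from the coding region. The "IVS" in the name suggests that an intervening sequence (a small intron used to improve expression) lies there, but it is not annotated. A Kozak sequence then precedes the PhiC31 integrase open reading frame, which is fused at its C-terminus to an SV40 nuclear localisation signal to direct the recombinase to the nucleus. A few extra bases were added after it for primer binding. No terminator or polyadenylation signal is annotated.

The plasmid is designed as a template: the nSyb promoter can be swapped out to place PhiC31 under any promoter of interest. It belongs to the SPARC toolkit, in which recombinase activity is used to manipulate defined proportions of cells genetically.
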