LOCUS       pJFRC7-20XUAS-IV 11147 bp DNA linear SYN 21-Sep-2019
DEFINITION  -
ACCESSION   -
KEYWORDS    -
SOURCE      -
FEATURES             Location/Qualifiers
     regulatory      6494..>6507
                     /note="hsp70Promoter from pBPhsFlp2-PEST"
     regulatory      6508..8412
                     /note="NSyb Promoter from
                     pattB-synaptobrevin-4-QFBDMD-G4AD-hsp70 Riabinina et al Nat
                     Methods. 2015 Jan 12. doi: 10.1038/nmeth.3250. ( How to
                     cite )"
     primer_bind     8499..8504
                     /note="Kozak Sequence"
     gene            8505..10319
                     /note="PhiC31 Integrase"
     regulatory      10320..10340
                     /note="SV40 NLS"
     gene            10344..10346
                     /note="Added for Primer Binding"
BASE COUNT  2809 A 2786 C 2800 G 2752 T 0 OTHER
ORIGIN
        1 GACTCAGGTG GCACTTTTCG GGGAAATGTG CGCGGAACCC CTATTTGTTT ATTTTTCTAA
       61 ATACATTCAA ATATGTATCC GCTCATGAGA CAATAACCCT GATAAATGCT TCAATAATAT
      121 TGAAAAAGGA AGAGTATGAG TATTCAACAT TTCCGTGTCG CCCTTATTCC CTTTTTTGCG
      181 GCATTTTGCC TTCCTGTTTT TGCTCACCCA GAAACGCTGG TGAAAGTAAA AGATGCTGAA
      241 GATCAGTTGG GTGCACGAGT GGGTTACATC GAACTGGATC TCAACAGCGG TAAGATCCTT
      301 GAGAGTTTTC GCCCCGAAGA ACGTTTTCCA ATGATGAGCA CTTTTAAAGT TCTGCTATGT
      361 GGCGCGGTAT TATCCCGTAT TGACGCCGGG CAAGAGCAAC TCGGTCGCCG CATACACTAT
      421 TCTCAGAATG ACTTGGTTGA GTACTCACCA GTCACAGAAA AGCATCTTAC GGATGGCATG
      481 ACAGTAAGAG AATTATGCAG TGCTGCCATA ACCATGAGTG ATAACACTGC GGCCAACTTA
      541 CTTCTGACAA CGATCGGAGG ACCGAAGGAG CTAACCGCTT TTTTGCACAA CATGGGGGAT
      601 CATGTAACTC GCCTTGATCG TTGGGAACCG GAGCTGAATG AAGCCATACC AAACGACGAG
      661 CGTGACACCA CGATGCCTGT AGCAATGGCA ACAACGTTGC GCAAACTATT AACTGGCGAA
      721 CTACTTACTC TAGCTTCCCG GCAACAATTA ATAGACTGGA TGGAGGCGGA TAAAGTTGCA
      781 GGACCACTTC TGCGCTCGGC CCTTCCGGCT GGCTGGTTTA TTGCTGATAA ATCTGGAGCC
      841 GGTGAGCGTG GGTCTCGCGG TATCATTGCA GCACTGGGGC CAGATGGTAA GCCCTCCCGT
      901 ATCGTAGTTA TCTACACGAC GGGGAGTCAG GCAACTATGG ATGAACGAAA TAGACAGATC
      961 GCTGAGATAG GTGCCTCACT GATTAAGCAT TGGTAACTGT CAGACCAAGT TTACTCATAT
     1021 ATACTTTAGA TTGATTTAAA ACTTCATTTT TAATTTAAAA GGATCTAGGT GAAGATCCTT
     1081 TTTGATAATC TCATGACCAA AATCCCTTAA CGTGAGTTTT CGTTCCACTG AGCGTCAGAC
     1141 CCCGTAGAAA AGATCAAAGG ATCTTCTTGA GATCCTTTTT TTCTGCGCGT AATCTGCTGC
     1201 TTGCAAACAA AAAAACCACC GCTACCAGCG GTGGTTTGTT TGCCGGATCA AGAGCTACCA
     1261 ACTCTTTTTC CGAAGGTAAC TGGCTTCAGC AGAGCGCAGA TACCAAATAC TGTTCTTCTA
     1321 GTGTAGCCGT AGTTAGGCCA CCACTTCAAG AACTCTGTAG CACCGCCTAC ATACCTCGCT
     1381 CTGCTAATCC TGTTACCAGT GGCTGCTGCC AGTGGCGATA AGTCGTGTCT TACCGGGTTG
     1441 GACTCAAGAC GATAGTTACC GGATAAGGCG CAGCGGTCGG GCTGAACGGG GGGTTCGTGC
     1501 ACACAGCCCA GCTTGGAGCG AACGACCTAC ACCGAACTGA GATACCTACA GCGTGAGCTA
     1561 TGAGAAAGCG CCACGCTTCC CGAAGGGAGA AAGGCGGACA GGTATCCGGT AAGCGGCAGG
     1621 GTCGGAACAG GAGAGCGCAC GAGGGAGCTT CCAGGGGGAA ACGCCTGGTA TCTTTATAGT
     1681 CCTGTCGGGT TTCGCCACCT CTGACTTGAG CGTCGATTTT TGTGATGCTC GTCAGGGGGG
     1741 CGGAGCCTAT GGAAAAACGC CAGCAACGCG GCCTTTTTAC GGTTCCTGGC CTTTTGCTGG
     1801 CCTTTTGCTC ACATGTTACC GTCGACGATG TAGGTCACGG TCTCGAAGCC GCGGTGCGGG
     1861 TGCCAGGGCG TGCCCTTGGG CTCCCCGGGC GCGTACTCCA CCTCACCCAT CTGGTCCATC
     1921 ATGATGAACG GGTCGAGGTG GCGGTAGTTG ATCCCGGCGA ACGCGCGGCG CACCGGGAAG
     1981 CCCTCGCCCT CGAAACCGCT GGGCGCGGTG GTCACGGTGA GCACGGGACG TGCGACGGCG
     2041 TCGGCGGGTG CGGATACGCG GGGCAGCGTC AGCGGGTTCT CGACGGTCAC GGCGGGCATG
     2101 TCGACAAGCC GAACATATGG GCGCGCCTAG TATGTATGTA AGTTAATAAA ACCCATTTTT
     2161 GCGGAAAGTA GATAAAAAAA ACATTTTTTT TTTTTACTGC ACTGGATATC ATTGAACTTA
     2221 TCTGATCAGT TTTAAATTTA CTTCGATCCA AGGGTATTTG ATGTACCAGG TTCTTTCGAT
     2281 TACCTCTCAC TCAAAATGAC ATTCCACTCA AAGTCAGCGC TGTTTGCCTC CTTCTCTGTC
     2341 CACAGAAATA TCGCCGTCTC TTTCGCCGCT GCGTCCGCTA TCTCTTTCGC CACCGTTTGT
     2401 AGCGTTACGT AGCGTCAATG TCCGCCTTCA GTTGCATTTT GTCAGCGGTT TCGTGACGAA
     2461 GCTCCAAGCG GTTTACGCCA TCAATTAAAC ACAAAGTGCT GTGCCAAAAC TCCTCTCGCT
     2521 TCTTATTTTT GTTTGTTTTT TGAGTGATTG GGGTGGTGAT TGGTTTTGGG TGGGTAAGCA
     2581 GGGGAAAGTG TGAAAAATCC CGGCAATGGG CCAAGAGGAT CAGGAGCTAT TAATTCGCGG
     2641 AGGCAGCAAA CACCCATCTG CCGAGCATCT GAACAATGTG AGTAGTACAT GTGCATACAT
     2701 CTTAAGTTCA CTTGATCTAT AGGAACTGCG ATTGCAACAT CAAATTGTAT GCGGCGTGAG
     2761 AACTGCGACC CACAAAAATC CCAAACCGCA ATTGCACAAA CAAATAGTGA CACGAAACAG
     2821 ATTATTCTGG TAGCTGTTCT CGCTATATAA GACAATTTTT GAGATCATAT CATGATCAAG
     2881 ACATCTAAAG GCATTCATTT TCGACTATAT TCTTTTTTAC AAAAAATATA ACAACCAGAT
     2941 ATTTTAAGCT GATCCTAGAT GCACAAAAAA TAAATAAAAG TATAAACCTA CTTCGTAGGA
     3001 TACTTCGGGG TACTTTTTGT TCGGGGTTAG ATGAGCATAA CGCTAGTAGT TGATATTTGA
     3061 GATCCCCTAT CATTGCAGGG TGACAGCGGA GCGGCTTCGC AGAGCTGCAT TAACCAGGGC
     3121 TTCGGGCAGG CCAAAAACTA CGGCACGCTC CGGCCACCCA GTCCGCCGGA GGACTCCGGT
     3181 TCAGGGAGCG GCCAACTAGC CGAGAACCTC ACCTATGCCT GGCACAATAT GGACATCTTT
     3241 GGGGCGGTCA ATCAGCCGGG CTCCGGATGG CGGCAGCTGG TCAACCGGAC ACGCGGACTA
     3301 TTCTGCAACG AGCGACACAT ACCGGCGCCC AGGAAACATT TGCTCAAGAA CGGTGAGTTT
     3361 CTATTCGCAG TCGGCTGATC TGTGTGAAAT CTTAATAAAG GGTCCAATTA CCAATTTGAA
     3421 ACTCAGTTTG CGGCGTGGCC TATCCGGGCG AACTTTTGGC CGTGATGGGC AGTTCCGGTG
     3481 CCGGAAAGAC GACCCTGCTG AATGCCCTTG CCTTTCGATC GCCGCAGGGC ATCCAAGTAT
     3541 CGCCATCCGG GATGCGACTG CTCAATGGCC AACCTGTGGA CGCCAAGGAG ATGCAGGCCA
     3601 GGTGCGCCTA TGTCCAGCAG GATGACCTCT TTATCGGCTC CCTAACGGCC AGGGAACACC
     3661 TGATTTTCCA AGCCATGGTG CGGATGCCAC GACATCTGAC CTATCGGCAG CGAGTGGCCC
     3721 GCGTGGATCA GGTGATCCAG GAGCTTTCGC TCAGCAAATG TCAGCACACG ATCATCGGTG
     3781 TGCCCGGCAG GGTGAAAGGT CTGTCCGGCG GAGAAAGGAA GCGTCTGGCA TTCGCCTCCG
     3841 AGGCTCTAAC CGATCCGCCG CTTCTGATCT GCGATGAGCC CACCTCCGGA CTGGACTCCT
     3901 TTACCGCCCA CAGCGTCGTC CAGGTGCTGA AGAAGCTGTC GCAGAAGGGC AAGACCGTCA
     3961 TCCTGACCAT TCATCAGCCG TCTTCCGAGC TGTTTGAGCT CTTTGACAAG ATCCTTCTGA
     4021 TGGCCGAGGG CAGGGTAGCT TTCTTGGGCA CTCCCAGCGA AGCCGTCGAC TTCTTTTCCT
     4081 AGTGAGTTCG ATGTGTTTAT TAAGGGTATC TAGTATTACA TAACATCTCA ACTCCTATCC
     4141 AGCGTGGGTG CCCAGTGTCC TACCAACTAC AATCCGGCGG ACTTTTACGT ACAGGTGTTG
     4201 GCCGTTGTGC CCGGACGGGA GATCGAGTCC CGTGATCGGA TCGCCAAGAT ATGCGACAAT
     4261 TTTGCCATTA GCAAAGTAGC CCGGGATATG GAGCAGTTGT TGGCCACCAA AAATCTGGAG
     4321 AAGCCACTGG AGCAGCCGGA GAATGGGTAC ACCTACAAGG CCACCTGGTT CATGCAGTTC
     4381 CGGGCGGTCC TGTGGCGATC CTGGCTGTCG GTGCTCAAGG AACCACTCCT CGTAAAAGTG
     4441 CGACTTATTC AGACAACGGT GAGTGGTTCC AGTGGAAACA AATGATATAA CGCTTACAAT
     4501 TCTTGGAAAC AAATTCGCTA GATTTTAGAT AGAATTGCCT GATTCCACAC CCTTCTTAGT
     4561 TTTTTTCAAT GAGATGTATA GTTTATAGTT TTGCAGAAGA TAAATAAATT TCATTTAACT
     4621 CGCGAATATT AATGAGATGC GAGTAACATT TTAATTTGCA GATGGTTGCC ATCTTGATTG
     4681 GCCTCATCTT TTTGGGCCAA CAACTCACGC AAGTGGGTGT GATGAATATC AACGGAGCCA
     4741 TCTTCCTCTT CCTGACCAAC ATGACCTTTC AAAACGTCTT TGCCACGATA AATGTAAGTC
     4801 ATGTTTAGAA TACATTTGCA TTTCAATAAT TTACTAACTT TCTAATGAAT CGATTCGATT
     4861 TAGGTGTTCA CCTCAGAGCT GCCAGTTTTT ATGAGGGAGG CCCGAAGTCG ACTTTATCGC
     4921 TGTGACACAT ACTTTCTGGG CAAAACGATT GCCGAATTGC CGCTTTTTCT CACAGTGCCA
     4981 CTGGTCTTCA CGGCGATTGC CTATCCGATG ATCGGACTGC GGGCCGGAGT GCTGCACTTC
     5041 TTCAACTGCC TGGCGCTGGT CACTCTGGTG GCCAATGTGT CAACGTCCTT CGGATATCTA
     5101 ATATCCTGCG CCAGCTCCTC GACCTCGATG GCGCTGTCTG TGGGTCCGCC GGTTATCATA
     5161 CCATTCCTGC TCTTTGGCGG CTTCTTCTTG AACTCGGGCT CGGTGCCAGT ATACCTCAAA
     5221 TGGTTGTCGT ACCTCTCATG GTTCCGTTAC GCCAACGAGG GTCTGCTGAT TAACCAATGG
     5281 GCGGACGTGG AGCCGGGCGA AATTAGCTGC ACATCGTCGA ACACCACGTG CCCCAGTTCG
     5341 GGCAAGGTCA TCCTGGAGAC GCTTAACTTC TCCGCCGCCG ATCTGCCGCT GGACTACGTG
     5401 GGTCTGGCCA TTCTCATCGT GAGCTTCCGG GTGCTCGCAT ATCTGGCTCT AAGACTTCGG
     5461 GCCCGACGCA AGGAGTAGCC GACATATATC CGAAATAACT GCTTGTTTTT TTTTTTTACC
     5521 ATTATTACCA TCGTGTTTAC TGTTTATTGC CCCCTCAAAA AGCTAATGTA ATTATATTTG
     5581 TGCCAATAAA AACAAGATAT GACCTATAGA ATACAAGTAT TTCCCCTTCG AACATCCCCA
     5641 CAAGTAGACT TTGGATTTGT CTTCTAACCA AAAGACTTAC ACACCTGCAT ACCTTACATC
     5701 AAAAACTCGT TTATCGCTAC ATAAAACACC GGGATATATT TTTTATATAC ATACTTTTCA
     5761 AATCGCGCGC CCTCTTCATA ATTCACCTCC ACCACACCAC GTTTCGTAGT TGCTCTTTCG
     5821 CTGTCTCCCA CCCGCTCTCC GCAACACATT CACCTTTTGT TCGACGACCT TGGAGCGACT
     5881 GTCGTTAGTT CCGCGCGATT CGGTTCGCTC AAATGGTTCC GAGTGGTTCA TTTCGTCTCA
     5941 ATAGAAATTA GTAATAAATA TTTGTATGTA CAATTTATTT GCTCCAATAT ATTTGTATAT
     6001 ATTTCCCTCA CAGCTATATT TATTCTAATT TAATATTATG ACTTTTTAAG GTAATTTTTT
     6061 GTGACCTGTT CGGAGTGATT AGCGTTACAA TTTGAACTGA AAGTGACATC CAGTGTTTGT
     6121 TCCTTGTGTA GATGCATCTC AAAAAAATGG TGGGCATAAT AGTGTTGTTT ATATATATCA
     6181 AAAATAACAA CTATAATAAT AAGAATACAT TTAATTTAGA AAATGCTTGG ATTTCACTGG
     6241 AACTAGGGCG CGCCTCCGGA ACATAATGGT GCAGGGCGCT GACTTCCGCG TTTCCAGACT
     6301 TTACGAAACA CGGAAACCGA AGACCATTCA TGTTGTTGCT CAGGTCGCAG ACGTTTTGCA
     6361 GCAGCAGTCG CTTCACGTTC GCTCGCGTAT CGGTGATTCA TTCTGCTAAC CAGTAAGGCA
     6421 ACCCCGCCAG CCTAGCCGGG TCCTCAACGA CAGGAGCACG ATCATGCGCA CCCGTGGCCA
     6481 GGGCCGCAAG CTTGGCCGGC CAGATCTGAC CTCAAAGATG GAAGCGGAGC AGAAGGAGCG
     6541 ATTTCAGACA GACGCCCCCA AGTTTTGGGA TTCCTTCTAC GGCATTCACG ACAACCGCTT
     6601 CTTCAAGGAT CGCCACTGGC TGTTCACGGA GTTCCCCGAA CTAGCTCCTC TGGCGGCGGA
     6661 TTCGGCGGTA CTGCAACCAC GCAGCATTTT CGAACTGGGC TGTGGAGTAG GAAACACAAT
     6721 TTTACCCCTT CTACAGTACA GCTCTGAACC GCAGCTCAAG GTTTTCGGAT GTGACTTCTC
     6781 CGCCCGGGCC ATTGAAATCC TGCGAAGCCA ACGGCAGTTC GACGAGAAGC GCTGCGAGGT
     6841 GTTTGTCATG GATGCCACGC TGGATCATTG GCAGGTGCCC TTCGAGGAAA ACTCACAGGA
     6901 CATTATTGTG ATGATTTTTG TGCTGTCCGC AATTGAGCCA AAGAAAATGC AGCGGGTATT
     6961 GGACAATTGC TATCGCTACC TGCGTCCCGG TGGCTTGCTC CTCTTCCGCG ACTACGGACG
     7021 ATACGACCTG GCACAGCTGC GCTTCAAGAG CGGCAAGTGT ATGGAGGACA ACTTCTACGT
     7081 GCGAGGCGAC GGCACCATGG TGTACTTCTT TACAGAGGAA GAACTGCGGG GTATGATGAC
     7141 TCAAGCGGGG CTGCAGGAGG AGCAGCTCAT TGTGGACCGA AGACTGCAAG TTAATCGCTG
     7201 TCGCGGCTTG AAGATGTACC GCGTGTGGAT TCAGACAAAG TTCAGGAAAC CGCTTTAAAT
     7261 CAATTTAGAC GAATAGTTCT GTGCATTTTA AACCTTGTTC AAATCAATTG ATATAATTAT
     7321 TTACACGATA TATTTAAAAA TACAAAGTTA AAACTTCAAA CTGTAATATT ACTAGAACTT
     7381 TGAGCATTTC TTTTTCTTGA TGGAAAGCCC GGCTTGTTTT CAAATTTCCC ACCCCTTGGC
     7441 CATCGGCACT TGGAAATCGC TAAGGAAAAG CTTCTCGCTG GAACACCATT CGCTGCTGGC
     7501 CATCCAGGCA GCTTTTTCCC CAAATACACA TAACAGTTAG GAAAGCTGCA AGTTTTCGCA
     7561 GTTGGCCAAA AACGTCGTAA GTGAAAATTT TCCTGGTGCT GCGTAAAAAA ATTCGTAAAA
     7621 TATTAGTTAA GCCTGGTTTT TGTAAACTCA AGTTGCCCGA GCAAAAGTAA AGTGATTCTG
     7681 ATCAAAAGTG CTAAAACTGA TTGATTAGGA AAACGAAGAT CAAACGAAAT GTCAACCAAA
     7741 GTCAGCGAAA ACCCTTGTCG TGCAGAATTT CATTGATTTT TTCTTCTGAG CCCACGTTGG
     7801 CCAGTTGGGC ACTTGAAATT ATTTTTAAAA CGTTTTGCAT TTTGAAGACA TCTTAGGTGC
     7861 CCCTGGGGGT ATGCAACGGA AATGAGGAAG GACATGCCTC ATGGCTGGGC GTGTTGCTGC
     7921 CACCCAAATA GTCCTCTTAC GTCCCAATTA GAATCCCATA GCTGCCCATT TCAAGCATTA
     7981 ACCGATGTAC TAAAAATAGT TGCAACTATT TTCGCACTCT ATTCAGCAGC AGTTCCAGCG
     8041 CTGAGCCAGA AAATTCCTGC GAAAGGCTGT CGTGGCAAGT GTTACCCGCA CACATACACA
     8101 TCATCCAGAT CCAGCCAATC CCCCCGTGGA GTGGAGTGAA TTTTCATTGA CGACGGGGCG
     8161 AAAAAGCTCT GGCGGAAGAG CGACAGAGAG AGAGAGAAAC AGAGAGAGAG AGAGAGAAGC
     8221 GGCACTGAGA GCGCAACCCT CTAGAACAAA AACAACGAAA CAGAGTTCAG CTGCACCACC
     8281 ACCCACTACC TACACCACCA ACGCCACCAC CGCCCACTGA CCATCCCACA TCCCGACCTG
     8341 CGCCAGTGGA AGACAGTGAA AGAGGCCAAG TGCATCGTGC ATAGAGTACC TTCATCCTAA
     8401 TCATCGACAG CCAGATCTAA AAGGTAGGTT CAACCACTGA TGCCTAGGCA CACCGAAACG
     8461 ACTAACCCTA ATTCTTATCC TTTACTTCAG GCGGCCGCGC CACCATGGAC ACGTACGCGG
     8521 GTGCTTACGA CCGTCAGTCG CGCGAGCGCG AAAATTCGAG CGCAGCAAGC CCAGCGACAC
     8581 AGCGTAGCGC CAACGAAGAC AAGGCGGCCG ACCTTCAGCG CGAAGTCGAG CGCGACGGGG
     8641 GCCGGTTCAG GTTCGTCGGG CATTTCAGCG AAGCGCCGGG CACGTCGGCG TTCGGGACGG
     8701 CGGAGCGCCC GGAGTTCGAA CGCATCCTGA ACGAATGCCG CGCCGGGCGG CTCAACATGA
     8761 TCATTGTCTA TGACGTGTCG CGCTTCTCGC GCCTGAAGGT CATGGACGCG ATTCCGATTG
     8821 TCTCGGAATT GCTCGCCCTG GGCGTGACGA TTGTTTCCAC TCAGGAAGGC GTCTTCCGGC
     8881 AGGGAAACGT CATGGACCTG ATTCACCTGA TTATGCGGCT CGACGCGTCG CACAAAGAAT
     8941 CTTCGCTGAA GTCGGCGAAG ATTCTCGACA CGAAGAACCT TCAGCGCGAA TTGGGCGGGT
     9001 ACGTCGGCGG GAAGGCGCCT TACGGCTTCG AGCTTGTTTC GGAGACGAAG GAGATCACGC
     9061 GCAACGGCCG AATGGTCAAT GTCGTCATCA ACAAGCTTGC GCACTCGACC ACTCCCCTTA
     9121 CCGGACCCTT CGAGTTCGAG CCCGACGTAA TCCGGTGGTG GTGGCGTGAG ATCAAGACGC
     9181 ACAAACACCT TCCCTTCAAG CCGGGCAGTC AAGCCGCCAT TCACCCGGGC AGCATCACGG
     9241 GGCTTTGTAA GCGCATGGAC GCTGACGCCG TGCCGACCCG GGGCGAGACG ATTGGGAAGA
     9301 AGACCGCTTC AAGCGCCTGG GACCCGGCAA CCGTTATGCG AATCCTTCGG GACCCGCGTA
     9361 TTGCGGGCTT CGCCGCTGAG GTGATCTACA AGAAGAAGCC GGACGGCACG CCGACCACGA
     9421 AGATTGAGGG TTACCGCATT CAGCGCGACC CGATCACGCT CCGGCCGGTC GAGCTTGATT
     9481 GCGGACCGAT CATCGAGCCC GCTGAGTGGT ATGAGCTTCA GGCGTGGTTG GACGGCAGGG
     9541 GGCGCGGCAA GGGGCTTTCC CGGGGGCAAG CCATTCTGTC CGCCATGGAC AAGCTGTACT
     9601 GCGAGTGTGG CGCCGTCATG ACTTCGAAGC GCGGGGAAGA ATCGATCAAG GACTCTTACC
     9661 GCTGCCGTCG CCGGAAGGTG GTCGACCCGT CCGCACCTGG GCAGCACGAA GGCACGTGCA
     9721 ACGTCAGCAT GGCGGCACTC GACAAGTTCG TTGCGGAACG CATCTTCAAC AAGATCAGGC
     9781 ACGCCGAAGG CGACGAAGAG ACGTTGGCGC TTCTGTGGGA AGCCGCCCGA CGCTTCGGCA
     9841 AGCTCACTGA GGCGCCTGAG AAGAGCGGCG AACGGGCGAA CCTTGTTGCG GAGCGCGCCG
     9901 ACGCCCTGAA CGCCCTTGAA GAGCTGTACG AAGACCGCGC GGCAGGCGCG TACGACGGAC
     9961 CCGTTGGCAG GAAGCACTTC CGGAAGCAAC AGGCAGCGCT GACGCTCCGG CAGCAAGGGG
    10021 CGGAAGAGCG GCTTGCCGAA CTTGAAGCCG CCGAAGCCCC GAAGCTTCCC CTTGACCAAT
    10081 GGTTCCCCGA AGACGCCGAC GCTGACCCGA CCGGCCCTAA GTCGTGGTGG GGGCGCGCGT
    10141 CAGTAGACGA CAAGCGCGTG TTCGTCGGGC TCTTCGTAGA CAAGATCGTT GTCACGAAGT
    10201 CGACTACGGG CAGGGGGCAG GGAACGCCCA TCGAGAAGCG CGCTTCGATC ACGTGGGCGA
    10261 AGCCGCCGAC CGACGACGAC GAAGACGACG CCCAGGACGG CACGGAAGAC GTAGCGGCGC
    10321 CTAAGAAGAA GAGGAAGGTT TAGCTCTCTA GAGGATCTTT GTGAAGGAAC CTTACTTCTG
    10381 TGGTGTGACA TAATTGGACA AACTACCTAC AGAGATTTAA AGCTCTAAGG TAAATATAAA
    10441 ATTTTTAAGT GTATAATGTG TTAAACTACT GATTCTAATT GTTTGTGTAT TTTAGATTCC
    10501 AACCTATGGA ACTGATGAAT GGGAGCAGTG GTGGAATGCC TTTAATGAGG AAAACCTGTT
    10561 TTGCTCAGAA GAAATGCCAT CTAGTGATGA TGAGGCTACT GCTGACTCTC AACATTCTAC
    10621 TCCTCCAAAA AAGAAGAGAA AGGTAGAAGA CCCCAAGGAC TTTCCTTCAG AATTGCTAAG
    10681 TTTTTTGAGT CATGCTGTGT TTAGTAATAG AACTCTTGCT TGCTTTGCTA TTTACACCAC
    10741 AAAGGAAAAA GCTGCACTGC TATACAAGAA AATTATGGAA AAATATTTGA TGTATAGTGC
    10801 CTTGACTAGA GATCATAATC AGCCATACCA CATTTGTAGA GGTTTTACTT GCTTTAAAAA
    10861 ACCTCCCACA CCTCCCCCTG AACCTGAAAC ATAAAATGAA TGCAATTGTT GTTGTTAACT
    10921 TGTTTATTGC AGCTTATAAT GGTTACAAAT AAAGCAATAG CATCACAAAT TTCACAAATA
    10981 AAGCATTTTT TTCACTGCAT TCTAGTTGTG GTTTGTCCAA ACTCATCAAT GTATCTTATC
    11041 ATGTCTGGAT CGATCTGGCC GGCCGTTTAA ACGAATTCTT GAAGACGAAA GGGCCTCGTG
    11101 ATACGCCTAT TTTTATAGGT TAATGTCATG ATAATAATGG TTTCTTA
//
