LOCUS       Exported 11147 bp ds-DNA circular SYN 12-MAY-2021
DEFINITION  Replace the Nsyb promoter to express PhiC31 under the control of any
            promoter of interest..
ACCESSION   .
VERSION     .
KEYWORDS    pJFRC-nSyb-IVS-PhiC31
SOURCE      synthetic DNA construct
  ORGANISM  synthetic DNA construct
REFERENCE   1 (bases 1 to 11147)
  AUTHORS   Isaacman-Beck J, Paik K, Wienecke C, Yang H, Fisher Y, Wang I,
            Ishida I, Maimon G, Wilson R, Clandinin T
  TITLE     SPARC: a method to genetically manipulate precise proportions of
            cells.
  JOURNAL   bioRxiv
REFERENCE   2 (bases 1 to 11147)
  AUTHORS   .
  TITLE     Direct Submission
  JOURNAL   Exported May 12, 2021 from SnapGene Server 1.1.58
            http://www.snapgene.com
FEATURES             Location/Qualifiers
     source          1..11147
                     /organism="synthetic DNA construct"
                     /mol_type="other DNA"
     CDS             1..1815
                     /codon_start=1
                     /product="integrase from phage phi-C31"
                     /label=phage phi-C31 integrase
                     /translation="MDTYAGAYDRQSRERENSSAASPATQRSANEDKAADLQREVERDG
                     GRFRFVGHFSEAPGTSAFGTAERPEFERILNECRAGRLNMIIVYDVSRFSRLKVMDAIP
                     IVSELLALGVTIVSTQEGVFRQGNVMDLIHLIMRLDASHKESSLKSAKILDTKNLQREL
                     GGYVGGKAPYGFELVSETKEITRNGRMVNVVINKLAHSTTPLTGPFEFEPDVIRWWWRE
                     IKTHKHLPFKPGSQAAIHPGSITGLCKRMDADAVPTRGETIGKKTASSAWDPATVMRIL
                     RDPRIAGFAAEVIYKKKPDGTPTTKIEGYRIQRDPITLRPVELDCGPIIEPAEWYELQA
                     WLDGRGRGKGLSRGQAILSAMDKLYCECGAVMTSKRGEESIKDSYRCRRRKVVDPSAPG
                     QHEGTCNVSMAALDKFVAERIFNKIRHAEGDEETLALLWEAARRFGKLTEAPEKSGERA
                     NLVAERADALNALEELYEDRAAGAYDGPVGRKHFRKQQAALTLRQQGAEERLAELEAAE
                     APKLPLDQWFPEDADADPTGPKSWWGRASVDDKRVFVGLFVDKIVVTKSTTGRGQGTPI
                     EKRASITWAKPPTDDDEDDAQDGTEDVAA"
     CDS             1816..1836
                     /codon_start=1
                     /product="nuclear localization signal of SV40 (simian virus
                     40) large T antigen"
                     /label=SV40 NLS
                     /translation="PKKKRKV"
     intron          1926..1991
                     /label=small t intron
                     /note="SV40 (simian virus 40) small t antigen intron"
     CDS             2121..2141
                     /codon_start=1
                     /product="nuclear localization signal of SV40 (simian virus
                     40) large T antigen"
                     /label=SV40 NLS
                     /translation="PKKKRKV"
     polyA_signal    2413..2547
                     /label=SV40 poly(A) signal
                     /note="SV40 polyadenylation signal"
     primer_bind     complement(2450..2469)
                     /label=SV40pA-R
                     /note="SV40 polyA, reverse primer"
     primer_bind     2504..2523
                     /label=EBV-rev
                     /note="SV40 polyA terminator, reverse primer"
     primer_bind     complement(2589..2607)
                     /label=pBRforEco
                     /note="pBR322 vectors, upsteam of EcoRI site, forward
                     primer"
     promoter        2674..2778
                     /gene="bla"
                     /label=AmpR promoter
     CDS             2779..3639
                     /codon_start=1
                     /gene="bla"
                     /product="beta-lactamase"
                     /label=AmpR
                     /note="confers resistance to ampicillin, carbenicillin, and
                     related antibiotics"
                     /translation="MSIQHFRVALIPFFAAFCLPVFAHPETLVKVKDAEDQLGARVGYI
                     ELDLNSGKILESFRPEERFPMMSTFKVLLCGAVLSRIDAGQEQLGRRIHYSQNDLVEYS
                     PVTEKHLTDGMTVRELCSAAITMSDNTAANLLLTTIGGPKELTAFLHNMGDHVTRLDRW
                     EPELNEAIPNDERDTTMPVAMATTLRKLLTGELLTLASRQQLIDWMEADKVAGPLLRSA
                     LPAGWFIADKSGAGERGSRGIIAALGPDGKPSRIVVIYTTGSQATMDERNRQIAEIGAS
                     LIKHW"
     primer_bind     complement(2997..3016)
                     /label=Amp-R
                     /note="Ampicillin resistance gene, reverse primer"
     rep_origin      3810..4398
                     /direction=RIGHT
                     /label=ori
                     /note="high-copy-number ColE1/pMB1/pBR322/pUC origin of
                     replication"
     primer_bind     4299..4318
                     /label=pBR322ori-F
                     /note="pBR322 origin, forward primer"
     protein_bind    4485..4554
                     /label=attB
                     /bound_moiety="phage phi-C31 integrase"
                     /note="attB site for the phi-C31 integrase (Groth et al.,
                     2000)"
     primer_bind     complement(4779..4797)
                     /label=pCasper-F
                     /note="Drosophila mini-white gene, reverse primer"
     CDS             join(5249..5320,5722..5995,6070..6724,6786..7101,7305..7436
                     ,7507..8121)
                     /codon_start=1
                     /gene="white"
                     /product="Drosophila white gene eye color pigment"
                     /label=mini-white
                     /note="This is a modified version of the white gene lacking
                     part of the first intron."
                     /translation="MGQEDQELLIRGGSKHPSAEHLNNGDSGAASQSCINQGFGQAKNY
                     GTLRPPSPPEDSGSGSGQLAENLTYAWHNMDIFGAVNQPGSGWRQLVNRTRGLFCNERH
                     IPAPRKHLLKNVCGVAYPGELLAVMGSSGAGKTTLLNALAFRSPQGIQVSPSGMRLLNG
                     QPVDAKEMQARCAYVQQDDLFIGSLTAREHLIFQAMVRMPRHLTYRQRVARVDQVIQEL
                     SLSKCQHTIIGVPGRVKGLSGGERKRLAFASEALTDPPLLICDEPTSGLDSFTAHSVVQ
                     VLKKLSQKGKTVILTIHQPSSELFELFDKILLMAEGRVAFLGTPSEAVDFFSYVGAQCP
                     TNYNPADFYVQVLAVVPGREIESRDRIAKICDNFAISKVARDMEQLLATKNLEKPLEQP
                     ENGYTYKATWFMQFRAVLWRSWLSVLKEPLLVKVRLIQTTMVAILIGLIFLGQQLTQVG
                     VMNINGAIFLFLTNMTFQNVFATINVFTSELPVFMREARSRLYRCDTYFLGKTIAELPL
                     FLTVPLVFTAIAYPMIGLRAGVLHFFNCLALVTLVANVSTSFGYLISCASSSTSMALSV
                     GPPVIIPFLLFGGFFLNSGSVPVYLKWLSYLSWFRYANEGLLINQWADVEPGEISCTSS
                     NTTCPSSGKVILETLNFSAADLPLDYVGLAILIVSFRVLAYLALRLRARRKE"
     intron          11067..11133
                     /label=Mhc intron
                     /note="modified Drosophila myosin heavy chain intron 16
                     (Pfeiffer et al., 2010)"
     regulatory      11142..4
                     /regulatory_class="other"
                     /note="vertebrate consensus sequence for strong initiation
                     of translation (Kozak, 1987)"
ORIGIN
        1 atggacacgt acgcgggtgc ttacgaccgt cagtcgcgcg agcgcgaaaa ttcgagcgca
       61 gcaagcccag cgacacagcg tagcgccaac gaagacaagg cggccgacct tcagcgcgaa
      121 gtcgagcgcg acgggggccg gttcaggttc gtcgggcatt tcagcgaagc gccgggcacg
      181 tcggcgttcg ggacggcgga gcgcccggag ttcgaacgca tcctgaacga atgccgcgcc
      241 gggcggctca acatgatcat tgtctatgac gtgtcgcgct tctcgcgcct gaaggtcatg
      301 gacgcgattc cgattgtctc ggaattgctc gccctgggcg tgacgattgt ttccactcag
      361 gaaggcgtct tccggcaggg aaacgtcatg gacctgattc acctgattat gcggctcgac
      421 gcgtcgcaca aagaatcttc gctgaagtcg gcgaagattc tcgacacgaa gaaccttcag
      481 cgcgaattgg gcgggtacgt cggcgggaag gcgccttacg gcttcgagct tgtttcggag
      541 acgaaggaga tcacgcgcaa cggccgaatg gtcaatgtcg tcatcaacaa gcttgcgcac
      601 tcgaccactc cccttaccgg acccttcgag ttcgagcccg acgtaatccg gtggtggtgg
      661 cgtgagatca agacgcacaa acaccttccc ttcaagccgg gcagtcaagc cgccattcac
      721 ccgggcagca tcacggggct ttgtaagcgc atggacgctg acgccgtgcc gacccggggc
      781 gagacgattg ggaagaagac cgcttcaagc gcctgggacc cggcaaccgt tatgcgaatc
      841 cttcgggacc cgcgtattgc gggcttcgcc gctgaggtga tctacaagaa gaagccggac
      901 ggcacgccga ccacgaagat tgagggttac cgcattcagc gcgacccgat cacgctccgg
      961 ccggtcgagc ttgattgcgg accgatcatc gagcccgctg agtggtatga gcttcaggcg
     1021 tggttggacg gcagggggcg cggcaagggg ctttcccggg ggcaagccat tctgtccgcc
     1081 atggacaagc tgtactgcga gtgtggcgcc gtcatgactt cgaagcgcgg ggaagaatcg
     1141 atcaaggact cttaccgctg ccgtcgccgg aaggtggtcg acccgtccgc acctgggcag
     1201 cacgaaggca cgtgcaacgt cagcatggcg gcactcgaca agttcgttgc ggaacgcatc
     1261 ttcaacaaga tcaggcacgc cgaaggcgac gaagagacgt tggcgcttct gtgggaagcc
     1321 gcccgacgct tcggcaagct cactgaggcg cctgagaaga gcggcgaacg ggcgaacctt
     1381 gttgcggagc gcgccgacgc cctgaacgcc cttgaagagc tgtacgaaga ccgcgcggca
     1441 ggcgcgtacg acggacccgt tggcaggaag cacttccgga agcaacaggc agcgctgacg
     1501 ctccggcagc aaggggcgga agagcggctt gccgaacttg aagccgccga agccccgaag
     1561 cttccccttg accaatggtt ccccgaagac gccgacgctg acccgaccgg ccctaagtcg
     1621 tggtgggggc gcgcgtcagt agacgacaag cgcgtgttcg tcgggctctt cgtagacaag
     1681 atcgttgtca cgaagtcgac tacgggcagg gggcagggaa cgcccatcga gaagcgcgct
     1741 tcgatcacgt gggcgaagcc gccgaccgac gacgacgaag acgacgccca ggacggcacg
     1801 gaagacgtag cggcgcctaa gaagaagagg aaggtttagc tctctagagg atctttgtga
     1861 aggaacctta cttctgtggt gtgacataat tggacaaact acctacagag atttaaagct
     1921 ctaaggtaaa tataaaattt ttaagtgtat aatgtgttaa actactgatt ctaattgttt
     1981 gtgtatttta gattccaacc tatggaactg atgaatggga gcagtggtgg aatgccttta
     2041 atgaggaaaa cctgttttgc tcagaagaaa tgccatctag tgatgatgag gctactgctg
     2101 actctcaaca ttctactcct ccaaaaaaga agagaaaggt agaagacccc aaggactttc
     2161 cttcagaatt gctaagtttt ttgagtcatg ctgtgtttag taatagaact cttgcttgct
     2221 ttgctattta caccacaaag gaaaaagctg cactgctata caagaaaatt atggaaaaat
     2281 atttgatgta tagtgccttg actagagatc ataatcagcc ataccacatt tgtagaggtt
     2341 ttacttgctt taaaaaacct cccacacctc cccctgaacc tgaaacataa aatgaatgca
     2401 attgttgttg ttaacttgtt tattgcagct tataatggtt acaaataaag caatagcatc
     2461 acaaatttca caaataaagc atttttttca ctgcattcta gttgtggttt gtccaaactc
     2521 atcaatgtat cttatcatgt ctggatcgat ctggccggcc gtttaaacga attcttgaag
     2581 acgaaagggc ctcgtgatac gcctattttt ataggttaat gtcatgataa taatggtttc
     2641 ttagactcag gtggcacttt tcggggaaat gtgcgcggaa cccctatttg tttatttttc
     2701 taaatacatt caaatatgta tccgctcatg agacaataac cctgataaat gcttcaataa
     2761 tattgaaaaa ggaagagtat gagtattcaa catttccgtg tcgcccttat tccctttttt
     2821 gcggcatttt gccttcctgt ttttgctcac ccagaaacgc tggtgaaagt aaaagatgct
     2881 gaagatcagt tgggtgcacg agtgggttac atcgaactgg atctcaacag cggtaagatc
     2941 cttgagagtt ttcgccccga agaacgtttt ccaatgatga gcacttttaa agttctgcta
     3001 tgtggcgcgg tattatcccg tattgacgcc gggcaagagc aactcggtcg ccgcatacac
     3061 tattctcaga atgacttggt tgagtactca ccagtcacag aaaagcatct tacggatggc
     3121 atgacagtaa gagaattatg cagtgctgcc ataaccatga gtgataacac tgcggccaac
     3181 ttacttctga caacgatcgg aggaccgaag gagctaaccg cttttttgca caacatgggg
     3241 gatcatgtaa ctcgccttga tcgttgggaa ccggagctga atgaagccat accaaacgac
     3301 gagcgtgaca ccacgatgcc tgtagcaatg gcaacaacgt tgcgcaaact attaactggc
     3361 gaactactta ctctagcttc ccggcaacaa ttaatagact ggatggaggc ggataaagtt
     3421 gcaggaccac ttctgcgctc ggcccttccg gctggctggt ttattgctga taaatctgga
     3481 gccggtgagc gtgggtctcg cggtatcatt gcagcactgg ggccagatgg taagccctcc
     3541 cgtatcgtag ttatctacac gacggggagt caggcaacta tggatgaacg aaatagacag
     3601 atcgctgaga taggtgcctc actgattaag cattggtaac tgtcagacca agtttactca
     3661 tatatacttt agattgattt aaaacttcat ttttaattta aaaggatcta ggtgaagatc
     3721 ctttttgata atctcatgac caaaatccct taacgtgagt tttcgttcca ctgagcgtca
     3781 gaccccgtag aaaagatcaa aggatcttct tgagatcctt tttttctgcg cgtaatctgc
     3841 tgcttgcaaa caaaaaaacc accgctacca gcggtggttt gtttgccgga tcaagagcta
     3901 ccaactcttt ttccgaaggt aactggcttc agcagagcgc agataccaaa tactgttctt
     3961 ctagtgtagc cgtagttagg ccaccacttc aagaactctg tagcaccgcc tacatacctc
     4021 gctctgctaa tcctgttacc agtggctgct gccagtggcg ataagtcgtg tcttaccggg
     4081 ttggactcaa gacgatagtt accggataag gcgcagcggt cgggctgaac ggggggttcg
     4141 tgcacacagc ccagcttgga gcgaacgacc tacaccgaac tgagatacct acagcgtgag
     4201 ctatgagaaa gcgccacgct tcccgaaggg agaaaggcgg acaggtatcc ggtaagcggc
     4261 agggtcggaa caggagagcg cacgagggag cttccagggg gaaacgcctg gtatctttat
     4321 agtcctgtcg ggtttcgcca cctctgactt gagcgtcgat ttttgtgatg ctcgtcaggg
     4381 gggcggagcc tatggaaaaa cgccagcaac gcggcctttt tacggttcct ggccttttgc
     4441 tggccttttg ctcacatgtt accgtcgacg atgtaggtca cggtctcgaa gccgcggtgc
     4501 gggtgccagg gcgtgccctt gggctccccg ggcgcgtact ccacctcacc catctggtcc
     4561 atcatgatga acgggtcgag gtggcggtag ttgatcccgg cgaacgcgcg gcgcaccggg
     4621 aagccctcgc cctcgaaacc gctgggcgcg gtggtcacgg tgagcacggg acgtgcgacg
     4681 gcgtcggcgg gtgcggatac gcggggcagc gtcagcgggt tctcgacggt cacggcgggc
     4741 atgtcgacaa gccgaacata tgggcgcgcc tagtatgtat gtaagttaat aaaacccatt
     4801 tttgcggaaa gtagataaaa aaaacatttt ttttttttac tgcactggat atcattgaac
     4861 ttatctgatc agttttaaat ttacttcgat ccaagggtat ttgatgtacc aggttctttc
     4921 gattacctct cactcaaaat gacattccac tcaaagtcag cgctgtttgc ctccttctct
     4981 gtccacagaa atatcgccgt ctctttcgcc gctgcgtccg ctatctcttt cgccaccgtt
     5041 tgtagcgtta cgtagcgtca atgtccgcct tcagttgcat tttgtcagcg gtttcgtgac
     5101 gaagctccaa gcggtttacg ccatcaatta aacacaaagt gctgtgccaa aactcctctc
     5161 gcttcttatt tttgtttgtt ttttgagtga ttggggtggt gattggtttt gggtgggtaa
     5221 gcaggggaaa gtgtgaaaaa tcccggcaat gggccaagag gatcaggagc tattaattcg
     5281 cggaggcagc aaacacccat ctgccgagca tctgaacaat gtgagtagta catgtgcata
     5341 catcttaagt tcacttgatc tataggaact gcgattgcaa catcaaattg tctgcggcgt
     5401 gagaactgcg acccacaaaa atcccaaacc gcaattgcac aaacaaatag tgacacgaaa
     5461 cagattattc tggtagctgt tctcgctata taagacaatt tttgagatca tatcatgatc
     5521 aagacatcta aaggcattca ttttcgacta tattcttttt tacaaaaaat ataacaacca
     5581 gatattttaa gctgatccta gatgcacaaa aaataaataa aagtataaac ctacttcgta
     5641 ggatacttcg gggtactttt tgttcggggt tagatgagca taacgcttgt agttgatatt
     5701 tgagatcccc tatcattgca gggtgacagc ggagcggctt cgcagagctg cattaaccag
     5761 ggcttcgggc aggccaaaaa ctacggcacg ctccggccac ccagtccgcc ggaggactcc
     5821 ggttcaggga gcggccaact agccgagaac ctcacctatg cctggcacaa tatggacatc
     5881 tttggggcgg tcaatcagcc gggctccgga tggcggcagc tggtcaaccg gacacgcgga
     5941 ctattctgca acgagcgaca cataccggcg cccaggaaac atttgctcaa gaacggtgag
     6001 tttctattcg cagtcggctg atctgtgtga aatcttaata aagggtccaa ttaccaattt
     6061 gaaactcagt ttgcggcgtg gcctatccgg gcgaactttt ggccgtgatg ggcagttccg
     6121 gtgccggaaa gacgaccctg ctgaatgccc ttgcctttcg atcgccgcag ggcatccaag
     6181 tatcgccatc cgggatgcga ctgctcaatg gccaacctgt ggacgccaag gagatgcagg
     6241 ccaggtgcgc ctatgtccag caggatgacc tctttatcgg ctccctaacg gccagggaac
     6301 acctgatttt ccaagccatg gtgcggatgc cacgacatct gacctatcgg cagcgagtgg
     6361 cccgcgtgga tcaggtgatc caggagcttt cgctcagcaa atgtcagcac acgatcatcg
     6421 gtgtgcccgg cagggtgaaa ggtctgtccg gcggagaaag gaagcgtctg gcattcgcct
     6481 ccgaggctct aaccgatccg ccgcttctga tctgcgatga gcccacctcc ggactggact
     6541 cctttaccgc ccacagcgtc gtccaggtgc tgaagaagct gtcgcagaag ggcaagaccg
     6601 tcatcctgac cattcatcag ccgtcttccg agctgtttga gctctttgac aagatccttc
     6661 tgatggccga gggcagggta gctttcttgg gcactcccag cgaagccgtc gacttctttt
     6721 cctagtgagt tcgatgtgtt tattaagggt atctagtatt acataacatc tcaactccta
     6781 tccagcgtgg gtgcccagtg tcctaccaac tacaatccgg cggactttta cgtacaggtg
     6841 ttggccgttg tgcccggacg ggagatcgag tcccgtgatc ggatcgccaa gatatgcgac
     6901 aattttgcca ttagcaaagt agcccgggat atggagcagt tgttggccac caaaaatctg
     6961 gagaagccac tggagcagcc ggagaatggg tacacctaca aggccacctg gttcatgcag
     7021 ttccgggcgg tcctgtggcg atcctggctg tcggtgctca aggaaccact cctcgtaaaa
     7081 gtgcgactta ttcagacaac ggtgagtggt tccagtggaa acaaatgata taacgcttac
     7141 aattcttgga aacaaattcg ctagatttta gatagaattg cctgattcca cacccttctt
     7201 agtttttttc aatgagatgt atagtttata gttttgcaga agataaataa atttcattta
     7261 actcgcgaat attaatgaga tgcgagtaac attttaattt gcagatggtt gccatcttga
     7321 ttggcctcat ctttttgggc caacaactca cgcaagtggg tgtgatgaat atcaacggag
     7381 ccatcttcct cttcctgacc aacatgacct ttcaaaacgt ctttgccacg ataaatgtaa
     7441 gtcatgttta gaatacattt gcatttcaat aatttactaa ctttctaatg aatcgattcg
     7501 atttaggtgt tcacctcaga gctgccagtt tttatgaggg aggcccgaag tcgactttat
     7561 cgctgtgaca catactttct gggcaaaacg attgccgaat tgccgctttt tctcacagtg
     7621 ccactggtct tcacggcgat tgcctatccg atgatcggac tgcgggccgg agtgctgcac
     7681 ttcttcaact gcctggcgct ggtcactctg gtggccaatg tgtcaacgtc cttcggatat
     7741 ctaatatcct gcgccagctc ctcgacctcg atggcgctgt ctgtgggtcc gccggttatc
     7801 ataccattcc tgctctttgg cggcttcttc ttgaactcgg gctcggtgcc agtatacctc
     7861 aaatggttgt cgtacctctc atggttccgt tacgccaacg agggtctgct gattaaccaa
     7921 tgggcggacg tggagccggg cgaaattagc tgcacatcgt cgaacaccac gtgccccagt
     7981 tcgggcaagg tcatcctgga gacgcttaac ttctccgccg ccgatctgcc gctggactac
     8041 gtgggtctgg ccattctcat cgtgagcttc cgggtgctcg catatctggc tctaagactt
     8101 cgggcccgac gcaaggagta gccgacatat atccgaaata actgcttgtt tttttttttt
     8161 accattatta ccatcgtgtt tactgtttat tgccccctca aaaagctaat gtaattatat
     8221 ttgtgccaat aaaaacaaga tatgacctat agaatacaag tatttcccct tcgaacatcc
     8281 ccacaagtag actttggatt tgtcttctaa ccaaaagact tacacacctg cataccttac
     8341 atcaaaaact cgtttatcgc tacataaaac accgggatat attttttata tacatacttt
     8401 tcaaatcgcg cgccctcttc ataattcacc tccaccacac cacgtttcgt agttgctctt
     8461 tcgctgtctc ccacccgctc tccgcaacac attcaccttt tgttcgacga ccttggagcg
     8521 actgtcgtta gttccgcgcg attcggttcg ctcaaatggt tccgagtggt tcatttcgtc
     8581 tcaatagaaa ttagtaataa atatttgtat gtacaattta tttgctccaa tatatttgta
     8641 tatatttccc tcacagctat atttattcta atttaatatt atgacttttt aaggtaattt
     8701 tttgtgacct gttcggagtg attagcgtta caatttgaac tgaaagtgac atccagtgtt
     8761 tgttccttgt gtagatgcat ctcaaaaaaa tggtgggcat aatagtgttg tttatatata
     8821 tcaaaaataa caactataat aataagaata catttaattt agaaaatgct tggatttcac
     8881 tggaactagg gcgcgcctcc ggaacataat ggtgcagggc gctgacttcc gcgtttccag
     8941 actttacgaa acacggaaac cgaagaccat tcatgttgtt gctcaggtcg cagacgtttt
     9001 gcagcagcag tcgcttcacg ttcgctcgcg tatcggtgat tcattctgct aaccagtaag
     9061 gcaaccccgc cagcctagcc gggtcctcaa cgacaggagc acgatcatgc gcacccgtgg
     9121 ccagggccgc aagcttggcc ggccagatct gacctcaaag atggaagcgg agcagaagga
     9181 gcgatttcag acagacgccc ccaagttttg ggattccttc tacggcattc acgacaaccg
     9241 cttcttcaag gatcgccact ggctgttcac ggagttcccc gaactagctc ctctggcggc
     9301 ggattcggcg gtactgcaac cacgcagcat tttcgaactg ggctgtggag taggaaacac
     9361 aattttaccc cttctacagt acagctctga accgcagctc aaggttttcg gatgtgactt
     9421 ctccgcccgg gccattgaaa tcctgcgaag ccaacggcag ttcgacgaga agcgctgcga
     9481 ggtgtttgtc atggatgcca cgctggatca ttggcaggtg cccttcgagg aaaactcaca
     9541 ggacattatt gtgatgattt ttgtgctgtc cgcaattgag ccaaagaaaa tgcagcgggt
     9601 attggacaat tgctatcgct acctgcgtcc cggtggcttg ctcctcttcc gcgactacgg
     9661 acgatacgac ctggcacagc tgcgcttcaa gagcggcaag tgtatggagg acaacttcta
     9721 cgtgcgaggc gacggcacca tggtgtactt ctttacagag gaagaactgc ggggtatgat
     9781 gactcaagcg gggctgcagg aggagcagct cattgtggac cgaagactgc aagttaatcg
     9841 ctgtcgcggc ttgaagatgt accgcgtgtg gattcagaca aagttcagga aaccgcttta
     9901 aatcaattta gacgaatagt tctgtgcatt ttaaaccttg ttcaaatcaa ttgatataat
     9961 tatttacacg atatatttaa aaatacaaag ttaaaacttc aaactgtaat attactagaa
    10021 ctttgagcat ttctttttct tgatggaaag cccggcttgt tttcaaattt cccacccctt
    10081 ggccatcggc acttggaaat cgctaaggaa aagcttctcg ctggaacacc attcgctgct
    10141 ggccatccag gcagcttttt ccccaaatac acataacagt taggaaagct gcaagttttc
    10201 gcagttggcc aaaaacgtcg taagtgaaaa ttttcctggt gctgcgtaaa aaaattcgta
    10261 aaatattagt taagcctggt ttttgtaaac tcaagttgcc cgagcaaaag taaagtgatt
    10321 ctgatcaaaa gtgctaaaac tgattgatta ggaaaacgaa gatcaaacga aatgtcaacc
    10381 aaagtcagcg aaaacccttg tcgtgcagaa tttcattgat tttttcttct gagcccacgt
    10441 tggccagttg ggcacttgaa attattttta aaacgttttg cattttgaag acatcttagg
    10501 tgcccctggg ggtatgcaac ggaaatgagg aaggacatgc ctcatggctg ggcgtgttgc
    10561 tgccacccaa atagtcctct tacgtcccaa ttagaatccc atagctgccc atttcaagca
    10621 ttaactgatg tactaaaaat agttgcaact attttcgcac tctattcagc agcagttcca
    10681 gcgctgagcc agaaaattcc tgcgaaaggc tgtcgtggca agtgttaccc gcacacatac
    10741 acatcatcca gatccagcca atccccccgt ggagtggagt gaattttcat tgacgacggg
    10801 gcgaaaaagc tctggcggaa gagcgacaga gagagagaga aacagagaga gagagagaga
    10861 agcggcactg agagcgcaac cctctagaac aaaaacaacg aaacagagtt cagctgcacc
    10921 accacccact acctacacca ccaacgccac caccgcccac tgaccatccc acatcccgac
    10981 ctgcgccagt ggaagacagt gaaagaggcc aagtgcatcg tgcatagagt accttcatcc
    11041 taatcatcga cagccagatc taaaaggtag gttcaaccac tgatgcctag gcacaccgaa
    11101 acgactaacc ctaattctta tcctttactt caggcggccg cgccacc
//
